Addgene plasmid #76050: SCYL2 gRNA (BRDN0001145947)
Purpose: 3rd generation lentiviral gRNA plasmid targeting human SCYL2
Depositing lab: John Doench & David Root. Depositing organization: Broad Institute. Publication: Optimized sgRNA design to maximize activity and minimize off-target effects of CRISPR-Cas9. Doench JG, Fusi N, Sullender M, Hegde M, Vaimberg EW, Donovan KF, Smith I, Tothova Z, Wilen C, Orchard R, Virgin HW, Listgarten J, Root DE. Nat Biotechnol. 2016 Jan 18. doi: 10.1038/nbt.3437. PubMed 26780180.
Backbone
  Vector backbone: lentiGuide-Puro
  Backbone manufacturer: Zhang Lab (Addgene plasmid # 52963)
  Vector type: Mammalian Expression, Lentiviral, CRISPR
  Selectable markers: Puromycin
Growth in bacteria
  Bacterial resistance: Ampicillin, 100 μg/mL
  Growth temperature: 37°C
  Growth strain: DH5alpha
  Copy number: High Copy
Gene/Insert
  Gene/Insert name: SCYL2 (alt name: SCYL2)
  gRNA/shRNA sequence: AGCAGTGTGAAAATGGTGCA
  Species: H. sapiens (human)
  Entrez Gene: SCYL2 (a.k.a. AMC4, AMCNACC, CVAK104)
  Promoter: hU6
  Cloning method: Unknown
  Sequencing primers: 5′ U6-F; 3′ pS2-R
Terms and licenses: Academic/Nonprofit Terms; Industry Terms: Not Available to Industry
Depositor comments: The gRNA was designed to target a Genbank reference sequence which has since been removed from the database. Note that this plasmid does NOT contain Cas9. It should be used in conjunction with lentiCas9-Blast (Addgene #52962) or otherwise with cell lines already expressing Cas9. Browse the full kinome gRNA library at http://www.addgene.org/pooled-library/broadgpp-human-kinome/ or visit http://www.broadinstitute.org/rnai/public/ for detailed protocols and information.
How to cite: SCYL2 gRNA (BRDN0001145947) was a gift from John Doench & David Root (Addgene plasmid # 76050 ; http://n2t.net/addgene:76050 ; RRID:Addgene_76050)
