[The description below was written by a language model from this plasmid's Addgene catalogue record and pLannotate feature annotations shown in this document.]
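Description:
SCYL2 gRNA (BRDN0001145947) is a third-generation lentiviral guide RNA plasmid built on the lentiGuide-Puro backbone and designed to direct Streptococcus pyogenes Cas9 to the human SCYL2 gene (also known as CVAK104). It is propagated in E. coli as a high-copy plasmid through a ColE1/pUC-type origin with ampicillin selection from the β-lactamase gene. An f1 origin, lac regulatory remnants and T7/T3 promoters are also annotated as carry-over from the cloning backbone.

The transfer cassette is framed by a chimeric RSV promoter/truncated HIV-1 5' LTR, which makes genomic RNA production independent of Tat, and a self-inactivating ΔU3 3' LTR followed by an SV40 polyadenylation signal. Between them lie the Ψ packaging signal with a partial gag sequence, the Rev response element for nuclear export of the full-length transcript, and a cPPT/CTS that aids nuclear import of the provirus. The payload consists of two expression units. A human U6 RNA polymerase III promoter drives the SCYL2-specific spacer fused to the gRNA scaffold. Downstream, an EF-1α core promoter with its intron A drives puromycin N-acetyltransferase for selection of transduced mammalian cells, with a WPRE to enhance transcript expression.

The plasmid does not encode Cas9, so it is meant to be used with a separate Cas9 lentiviral vector or in cells that already express Cas9, typically for knockout of SCYL2. It belongs to a human kinome gRNA collection. The depositor notes that the guide was designed against a GenBank reference sequence that has since been withdrawn from the database.
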