Features (pLannotate 1.2.2; 29 found; start..end, strand, type, name):
     14..80      +  CDS            small t antigen (fragment): SV40 (simian virus 40) small t antigen
    106..317     +  promoter       EF-1α core promoter: core promoter for human elongation factor EF-1α
    318..1256    +  intron         EF-1α intron A: intron upstream of the start codon of human EF-1α
   1278..1877    +  CDS            PuroR (fragment): puromycin N-acetyltransferase; pac from Streptomyces; confers resistance to puromycin
   1893..2481    +  misc_feature   WPRE: woodchuck hepatitis virus posttranscriptional regulatory element
   2532..2551    +  misc_feature   cPPT/CTS (fragment): central polypurine tract and central termination sequence of HIV-1
   2553..2786    +  LTR            3' LTR (ΔU3): self-inactivating 3' long terminal repeat (LTR) from HIV-1
   2864..2985    +  polyA_signal   SV40 poly(A) signal: SV40 polyadenylation signal
   3025..3160    +  rep_origin     SV40 ori: SV40 origin of replication
   3181..3199    -  promoter       T7 promoter: promoter for bacteriophage T7 RNA polymerase
   3207..3362    +  CDS            lacZα (fragment): LacZα fragment of β-galactosidase; lacZ fragment
   3367..3795    +  rep_origin     f1 ori (sequence partly withheld): f1 bacteriophage origin of replication; arrow indicates direction of (+) strand synthesis
   3848..3952    +  promoter       AmpR promoter: bla
   3953..4813    +  CDS            AmpR: β-lactamase; bla; confers resistance to ampicillin, carbenicillin, and related antibiotics
   4984..5572    +  rep_origin     ori: high-copy-number ColE1/pMB1/pBR322/pUC origin of replication
   5755..5847    +  CDS            lacI (fragment): lac repressor; lacI; The lac repressor binds to the lac operator to inhibit transcription in E. coli. This inhibition can be relieved by adding lactose or isopropyl-β-D-thiogalactopyranoside (IPTG).
   5860..5881    +  protein_bind   CAP binding site: CAP binding activates transcription in the presence of cAMP. E. coli catabolite activator protein
   5896..5926    +  promoter       lac promoter: promoter for the E. coli lac operon
   5934..5950    +  protein_bind   lac operator: The lac repressor binds to the lac operator to inhibit transcription in E. coli. This inhibition can be relieved by adding lactose or isopropyl-β-D-thiogalactopyranoside (IPTG). lac repressor encoded by lacI
   5995..6013    +  promoter       T3 promoter: promoter for bacteriophage T3 RNA polymerase
   6041..6267    +  promoter       RSV promoter: Rous sarcoma virus enhancer/promoter
   6268..6448    +  LTR            5' LTR (truncated): truncated 5' long terminal repeat (LTR) from HIV-1
   6495..6620    +  misc_feature   HIV-1 Ψ: packaging signal of human immunodeficiency virus type 1
   6604..6967    +  CDS            HIV-1 gag (fragment): gag protein from human immunodeficiency virus 1; gag
   7113..7346    +  misc_feature   RRE: The Rev response element (RRE) of HIV-1 allows for Rev-dependent mRNA export from the nucleus to the cytoplasm.
   7723..7749    +  CDS            Rev (fragment): human immunodeficiency virus 1 (HIV-1) Rev protein; rev; enhances nuclear export of unspliced and incompletely spliced viral mRNAs
   7753..7993    +  promoter       U6 promoter: RNA polymerase III promoter for human U6 snRNA
   8023..8098    +  misc_RNA       gRNA scaffold: guide RNA scaffold for the Streptococcus pyogenes CRISPR/Cas9 system
   8154..8271    +  misc_feature   cPPT/CTS: central polypurine tract and central termination sequence of HIV-1
>Addgene plasmid #76050 | SCYL2 gRNA (BRDN0001145947) | addgene full sequence | sequence record 185084 | Addgene Assembled Sequence
CCCGGGTGCAAAGATGGATAAAGTTTTAAACAGAGAGGAATCTTTGCAGCTAATGGACCTTCTAGGTCTT
GAAAGGAGTGGGAATTGGCTCCGGTGCCCGTCAGTGGGCAGAGCGCACATCGCCCACAGTCCCCGAGAAG
TTGGGGGGAGGGGTCGGCAATTGATCCGGTGCCTAGAGAAGGTGGCGCGGGGTAAACTGGGAAAGTGATG
TCGTGTACTGGCTCCGCCTTTTTCCCGAGGGTGGGGGAGAACCGTATATAAGTGCAGTAGTCGCCGTGAA
CGTTCTTTTTCGCAACGGGTTTGCCGCCAGAACACAGGTAAGTGCCGTGTGTGGTTCCCGCGGGCCTGGC
CTCTTTACGGGTTATGGCCCTTGCGTGCCTTGAATTACTTCCACCTGGCTGCAGTACGTGATTCTTGATC
CCGAGCTTCGGGTTGGAAGTGGGTGGGAGAGTTCGAGGCCTTGCGCTTAAGGAGCCCCTTCGCCTCGTGC
TTGAGTTGAGGCCTGGCCTGGGCGCTGGGGCCGCCGCGTGCGAATCTGGTGGCACCTTCGCGCCTGTCTC
GCTGCTTTCGATAAGTCTCTAGCCATTTAAAATTTTTGATGACCTGCTGCGACGCTTTTTTTCTGGCAAG
ATAGTCTTGTAAATGCGGGCCAAGATCTGCACACTGGTATTTCGGTTTTTGGGGCCGCGGGCGGCGACGG
GGCCCGTGCGTCCCAGCGCACATGTTCGGCGAGGCGGGGCCTGCGAGCGCGGCCACCGAGAATCGGACGG
GGGTAGTCTCAAGCTGGCCGGCCTGCTCTGGTGCCTGGCCTCGCGCCGCCGTGTATCGCCCCGCCCTGGG
CGGCAAGGCTGGCCCGGTCGGCACCAGTTGCGTGAGCGGAAAGATGGCCGCTTCCCGGCCCTGCTGCAGG
GAGCTCAAAATGGAGGACGCGGCGCTCGGGAGAGCGGGCGGGTGAGTCACCCACACAAAGGAAAAGGGCC
TTTCCGTCCTCAGCCGTCGCTTCATGTGACTCCACGGAGTACCGGGCGCCGTCCAGGCACCTCGATTAGT
TCTCGAGCTTTTGGAGTACGTCGTCTTTAGGTTGGGGGGAGGGGTTTTATGCGATGGAGTTTCCCCACAC
TGAGTGGGTGGAGACTGAAGTTAGGCCAGCTTGGCACTTGATGTAATTCTCCTTGGAATTTGCCCTTTTT
GAGTTTGGATCTTGGTTCATTCTCAAGCCTCAGACAGTGGTTCAAAGTTTTTTTCTTCCATTTCAGGTGT
CGTGACGTACGGCCACCATGACCGAGTACAAGCCCACGGTGCGCCTCGCCACCCGCGACGACGTCCCCAG
GGCCGTACGCACCCTCGCCGCCGCGTTCGCCGACTACCCCGCCACGCGCCACACCGTCGATCCGGACCGC
CACATCGAGCGGGTCACCGAGCTGCAAGAACTCTTCCTCACGCGCGTCGGGCTCGACATCGGCAAGGTGT
GGGTCGCGGACGACGGCGCCGCCGTGGCGGTCTGGACCACGCCGGAGAGCGTCGAAGCGGGGGCGGTGTT
CGCCGAGATCGGCCCGCGCATGGCCGAGTTGAGCGGTTCCCGGCTGGCCGCGCAGCAACAGATGGAAGGC
CTCCTGGCGCCGCACCGGCCCAAGGAGCCCGCGTGGTTCCTGGCCACCGTCGGAGTCTCGCCCGACCACC
AGGGCAAGGGTCTGGGCAGCGCCGTCGTGCTCCCCGGAGTGGAGGCGGCCGAGCGCGCCGGGGTGCCCGC
CTTCCTGGAGACCTCCGCGCCCCGCAACCTCCCCTTCTACGAGCGGCTCGGCTTCACCGTCACCGCCGAC
GTCGAGGTGCCCGAAGGACCGCGCACCTGGTGCATGACCCGCAAGCCCGGTGCCTGAACGCGTTAAGTCG
ACAATCAACCTCTGGATTACAAAATTTGTGAAAGATTGACTGGTATTCTTAACTATGTTGCTCCTTTTAC
GCTATGTGGATACGCTGCTTTAATGCCTTTGTATCATGCTATTGCTTCCCGTATGGCTTTCATTTTCTCC
TCCTTGTATAAATCCTGGTTGCTGTCTCTTTATGAGGAGTTGTGGCCCGTTGTCAGGCAACGTGGCGTGG
TGTGCACTGTGTTTGCTGACGCAACCCCCACTGGTTGGGGCATTGCCACCACCTGTCAGCTCCTTTCCGG
GACTTTCGCTTTCCCCCTCCCTATTGCCACGGCGGAACTCATCGCCGCCTGCCTTGCCCGCTGCTGGACA
GGGGCTCGGCTGTTGGGCACTGACAATTCCGTGGTGTTGTCGGGGAAATCATCGTCCTTTCCTTGGCTGC
TCGCCTGTGTTGCCACCTGGATTCTGCGCGGGACGTCCTTCTGCTACGTCCCTTCGGCCCTCAATCCAGC
GGACCTTCCTTCCCGCGGCCTGCTGCCGGCTCTGCGGCCTCTTCCGCGTCTTCGCCTTCGCCCTCAGACG
AGTCGGATCTCCCTTTGGGCCGCCTCCCCGCGTCGACTTTAAGACCAATGACTTACAAGGCAGCTGTAGA
TCTTAGCCACTTTTTAAAAGAAAAGGGGGGACTGGAAGGGCTAATTCACTCCCAACGAAGACAAGATCTG
CTTTTTGCTTGTACTGGGTCTCTCTGGTTAGACCAGATCTGAGCCTGGGAGCTCTCTGGCTAACTAGGGA
ACCCACTGCTTAAGCCTCAATAAAGCTTGCCTTGAGTGCTTCAAGTAGTGTGTGCCCGTCTGTTGTGTGA
CTCTGGTAACTAGAGATCCCTCAGACCCTTTTAGTCAGTGTGGAAAATCTCTAGCAGTACGTATAGTAGT
TCATGTCATCTTATTATTCAGTATTTATAACTTGCAAAGAAATGAATATCAGAGAGTGAGAGGAACTTGT
TTATTGCAGCTTATAATGGTTACAAATAAAGCAATAGCATCACAAATTTCACAAATAAAGCATTTTTTTC
ACTGCATTCTAGTTGTGGTTTGTCCAAACTCATCAATGTATCTTATCATGTCTGGCTCTAGCTATCCCGC
CCCTAACTCCGCCCATCCCGCCCCTAACTCCGCCCAGTTCCGCCCATTCTCCGCCCCATGGCTGACTAAT
TTTTTTTATTTATGCAGAGGCCGAGGCCGCCTCGGCCTCTGAGCTATTCCAGAAGTAGTGAGGAGGCTTT
TTTGGAGGCCTAGGGACGTACCCAATTCGCCCTATAGTGAGTCGTATTACGCGCGCTCACTGGCCGTCGT
TTTACAACGTCGTGACTGGGAAAACCCTGGCGTTACCCAACTTAATCGCCTTGCAGCACATCCCCCTTTC
GCCAGCTGGCGTAATAGCGAAGAGGCCCGCACCGATCGCCCTTCCCAACAGTTGCGCAGCCTGAATGGCG
AATGGG
[124 nt withheld, positions 3367-3490]
C
[91 nt withheld, positions 3492-3582]
A
[49 nt withheld, positions 3584-3632]
CCTTTGACGTTGGAGTCCACGTTCTTT
[37 nt withheld, positions 3660-3696]
ACCCTATCTCGGTCTATTCTTTTGATTTATAAGGGATTTTGCCGATTTCGGCCTATTGGTTAAAAAATGA
GCTGATTTAACAAAAATTTAACGCGAATTTTAACAAAATATTAACGCTTACAATTTAGGTGGCACTTTTC
GGGGAAATGTGCGCGGAACCCCTATTTGTTTATTTTTCTAAATACATTCAAATATGTATCCGCTCATGAG
ACAATAACCCTGATAAATGCTTCAATAATATTGAAAAAGGAAGAGTATGAGTATTCAACATTTCCGTGTC
GCCCTTATTCCCTTTTTTGCGGCATTTTGCCTTCCTGTTTTTGCTCACCCAGAAACGCTGGTGAAAGTAA
AAGATGCTGAAGATCAGTTGGGTGCACGAGTGGGTTACATCGAACTGGATCTCAACAGCGGTAAGATCCT
TGAGAGTTTTCGCCCCGAAGAACGTTTTCCAATGATGAGCACTTTTAAAGTTCTGCTATGTGGCGCGGTA
TTATCCCGTATTGACGCCGGGCAAGAGCAACTCGGTCGCCGCATACACTATTCTCAGAATGACTTGGTTG
AGTACTCACCAGTCACAGAAAAGCATCTTACGGATGGCATGACAGTAAGAGAATTATGCAGTGCTGCCAT
AACCATGAGTGATAACACTGCGGCCAACTTACTTCTGACAACGATCGGAGGACCGAAGGAGCTAACCGCT
TTTTTGCACAACATGGGGGATCATGTAACTCGCCTTGATCGTTGGGAACCGGAGCTGAATGAAGCCATAC
CAAACGACGAGCGTGACACCACGATGCCTGTAGCAATGGCAACAACGTTGCGCAAACTATTAACTGGCGA
ACTACTTACTCTAGCTTCCCGGCAACAATTAATAGACTGGATGGAGGCGGATAAAGTTGCAGGACCACTT
CTGCGCTCGGCCCTTCCGGCTGGCTGGTTTATTGCTGATAAATCTGGAGCCGGTGAGCGTGGGTCTCGCG
GTATCATTGCAGCACTGGGGCCAGATGGTAAGCCCTCCCGTATCGTAGTTATCTACACGACGGGGAGTCA
GGCAACTATGGATGAACGAAATAGACAGATCGCTGAGATAGGTGCCTCACTGATTAAGCATTGGTAACTG
TCAGACCAAGTTTACTCATATATACTTTAGATTGATTTAAAACTTCATTTTTAATTTAAAAGGATCTAGG
TGAAGATCCTTTTTGATAATCTCATGACCAAAATCCCTTAACGTGAGTTTTCGTTCCACTGAGCGTCAGA
CCCCGTAGAAAAGATCAAAGGATCTTCTTGAGATCCTTTTTTTCTGCGCGTAATCTGCTGCTTGCAAACA
AAAAAACCACCGCTACCAGCGGTGGTTTGTTTGCCGGATCAAGAGCTACCAACTCTTTTTCCGAAGGTAA
CTGGCTTCAGCAGAGCGCAGATACCAAATACTGTTCTTCTAGTGTAGCCGTAGTTAGGCCACCACTTCAA
GAACTCTGTAGCACCGCCTACATACCTCGCTCTGCTAATCCTGTTACCAGTGGCTGCTGCCAGTGGCGAT
AAGTCGTGTCTTACCGGGTTGGACTCAAGACGATAGTTACCGGATAAGGCGCAGCGGTCGGGCTGAACGG
GGGGTTCGTGCACACAGCCCAGCTTGGAGCGAACGACCTACACCGAACTGAGATACCTACAGCGTGAGCT
ATGAGAAAGCGCCACGCTTCCCGAAGGGAGAAAGGCGGACAGGTATCCGGTAAGCGGCAGGGTCGGAACA
GGAGAGCGCACGAGGGAGCTTCCAGGGGGAAACGCCTGGTATCTTTATAGTCCTGTCGGGTTTCGCCACC
TCTGACTTGAGCGTCGATTTTTGTGATGCTCGTCAGGGGGGCGGAGCCTATGGAAAAACGCCAGCAACGC
GGCCTTTTTACGGTTCCTGGCCTTTTGCTGGCCTTTTGCTCACATGTTCTTTCCTGCGTTATCCCCTGAT
TCTGTGGATAACCGTATTACCGCCTTTGAGTGAGCTGATACCGCTCGCCGCAGCCGAACGACCGAGCGCA
GCGAGTCAGTGAGCGAGGAAGCGGAAGAGCGCCCAATACGCAAACCGCCTCTCCCCGCGCGTTGGCCGAT
TCATTAATGCAGCTGGCACGACAGGTTTCCCGACTGGAAAGCGGGCAGTGAGCGCAACGCAATTAATGTG
AGTTAGCTCACTCATTAGGCACCCCAGGCTTTACACTTTATGCTTCCGGCTCGTATGTTGTGTGGAATTG
TGAGCGGATAACAATTTCACACAGGAAACAGCTATGACCATGATTACGCCAAGCGCGCAATTAACCCTCA
CTAAAGGGAACAAAAGCTGGAGCTGCAAGCTTAATGTAGTCTTATGCAATACTCTTGTAGTCTTGCAACA
TGGTAACGATGAGTTAGCAACATGCCTTACAAGGAGAGAAAAAGCACCGTGCATGCCGATTGGTGGAAGT
AAGGTGGTACGATCGTGCCTTATTAGGAAGGCAACAGACGGGTCTGACATGGATTGGACGAACCACTGAA
TTGCCGCATTGCAGAGATATTGTATTTAAGTGCCTAGCTCGATACATAAACGGGTCTCTCTGGTTAGACC
AGATCTGAGCCTGGGAGCTCTCTGGCTAACTAGGGAACCCACTGCTTAAGCCTCAATAAAGCTTGCCTTG
AGTGCTTCAAGTAGTGTGTGCCCGTCTGTTGTGTGACTCTGGTAACTAGAGATCCCTCAGACCCTTTTAG
TCAGTGTGGAAAATCTCTAGCAGTGGCGCCCGAACAGGGACTTGAAAGCGAAAGGGAAACCAGAGGAGCT
CTCTCGACGCAGGACTCGGCTTGCTGAAGCGCGCACGGCAAGAGGCGAGGGGCGGCGACTGGTGAGTACG
CCAAAAATTTTGACTAGCGGAGGCTAGAAGGAGAGAGATGGGTGCGAGAGCGTCAGTATTAAGCGGGGGA
GAATTAGATCGCGATGGGAAAAAATTCGGTTAAGGCCAGGGGGAAAGAAAAAATATAAATTAAAACATAT
AGTATGGGCAAGCAGGGAGCTAGAACGATTCGCAGTTAATCCTGGCCTGTTAGAAACATCAGAAGGCTGT
AGACAAATACTGGGACAGCTACAACCATCCCTTCAGACAGGATCAGAAGAACTTAGATCATTATATAATA
CAGTAGCAACCCTCTATTGTGTGCATCAAAGGATAGAGATAAAAGACACCAAGGAAGCTTTAGACAAGAT
AGAGGAAGAGCAAAACAAAAGTAAGACCACCGCACAGCAAGCGGCCGCTGATCTTCAGACCTGGAGGAGG
AGATATGAGGGACAATTGGAGAAGTGAATTATATAAATATAAAGTAGTAAAAATTGAACCATTAGGAGTA
GCACCCACCAAGGCAAAGAGAAGAGTGGTGCAGAGAGAAAAAAGAGCAGTGGGAATAGGAGCTTTGTTCC
TTGGGTTCTTGGGAGCAGCAGGAAGCACTATGGGCGCAGCGTCAATGACGCTGACGGTACAGGCCAGACA
ATTATTGTCTGGTATAGTGCAGCAGCAGAACAATTTGCTGAGGGCTATTGAGGCGCAACAGCATCTGTTG
CAACTCACAGTCTGGGGCATCAAGCAGCTCCAGGCAAGAATCCTGGCTGTGGAAAGATACCTAAAGGATC
AACAGCTCCTGGGGATTTGGGGTTGCTCTGGAAAACTCATTTGCACCACTGCTGTGCCTTGGAATGCTAG
TTGGAGTAATAAATCTCTGGAACAGATTTGGAATCACACGACCTGGATGGAGTGGGACAGAGAAATTAAC
AATTACACAAGCTTAATACACTCCTTAATTGAAGAATCGCAAAACCAGCAAGAAAAGAATGAACAAGAAT
TATTGGAATTAGATAAATGGGCAAGTTTGTGGAATTGGTTTAACATAACAAATTGGCTGTGGTATATAAA
ATTATTCATAATGATAGTAGGAGGCTTGGTAGGTTTAAGAATAGTTTTTGCTGTACTTTCTATAGTGAAT
AGAGTTAGGCAGGGATATTCACCATTATCGTTTCAGACCCACCTCCCAACCCCGAGGGGACCCAGAGAGG
GCCTATTTCCCATGATTCCTTCATATTTGCATATACGATACAAGGCTGTTAGAGAGATAATTAGAATTAA
TTTGACTGTAAACACAAAGATATTAGTACAAAATACGTGACGTAGAAAGTAATAATTTCTTGGGTAGTTT
GCAGTTTTAAAATTATGTTTTAAAATGGACTATCATATGCTTACCGTAACTTGAAAGTATTTCGATTTCT
TGGCTTTATATATCTTGTGGAAAGGACGAAACACCGAGCAGTGTGAAAATGGTGCAGTTTTAGAGCTAGA
AATAGCAAGTTAAAATAAGGCTAGTCCGTTATCAACTTGAAAAAGTGGCACCGAGTCGGTGCTTTTTTAA
GCTTGGCGTAACTAGATCTTGAGACAAATGGCAGTATTCATCCACAATTTTAAAAGAAAAGGGGGGATTG
GGGGGTACAGTGCAGGGGAAAGAATAGTAGACATAATAGCAACAGACATACAAACTAAAGAATTACAAAA
ACAAATTACAAAAATTCAAAATTTTCGGGTTTATTACAGGGACAGCAGAGATCCACTTTGGCGCCGGCTC
GAGGGGG
