>Addgene plasmid #76050 | SCYL2 gRNA (BRDN0001145947) | depositor partial sequence | sequence record 143510 | Target Sequence
AGCAGTGTGAAAATGGTGCA
