>Addgene plasmid #76050 | SCYL2 gRNA (BRDN0001145947) | addgene partial sequence | sequence record 185083 | hU6-F
GTAGAAAGTAATAATTTCTTGGGTAGTTTGCAGTTTTAAAATTATGTTTTAAAATGGACTATCATATGCT
TACCGTAACTTGAAAGTATTTCGATTTCTTGGCTTTATATATCTTGTGGAAAGGACGAAACACCGAGCAG
TGTGAAAATGGTGCAGTTTTAGAGCTAGAAATAGCAAGTTAAAATAAGGCTAGTCCGTTATCAACTTGAA
AAAGTGGCACCGAGTCGGTGCTTTTTTAAGCTTGGCGTAACTAGATCTTGAGACAAATGGCAGTATTCAT
CCACAATTTTAAAAGAAAAGGGGGGATTGGGGGGTACAGTGCAGGGGAAAGAATAGTAGACATAATAGCA
ACAGACATACAAACTAAAGAATTACAAAAACAAATTACAAAAATTCAAAATTTTCGGGTTTATTACAGGG
ACAGCAGAGATCCACTTTGGCGCCGGCTCGAGGGGGCCCGGGTGCAAAGATGGATAAAGTTTTAAACAGA
GAGGAATCTTTGCAGCTAATGGACCTTCTAGGTCTTGAAAGGAGTGGGAATTGGCTCCGGTGCCCGTCAG
TGGGCAGAGC
